Addgene plasmid #131818: pHcRed-NPM1wt-C1
Purpose: Expresses HcRed-NPM1wildtype (human) in mammalian cells through transient transfection
Depositing lab: Mark Minden. Depositing organization: University Health Network. Publication: NPM1c impedes CTCF functions through cytoplasmic mislocalization in acute myeloid leukemia. Wang AJ, Han Y, Jia N, Chen P, Minden MD. Leukemia. 2020 May;34(5):1278-1290. doi: 10.1038/s41375-019-0681-8. Epub 2019 Dec 12. PubMed 31831844.
Backbone
  Vector backbone: pHcRed-C1
  Vector type: Mammalian Expression
  Selectable markers: Neomycin (select with G418)
Growth in bacteria
  Bacterial resistance: Kanamycin, 50 μg/mL
  Growth temperature: 37°C
  Growth strain: DH5alpha
  Copy number: High Copy
Gene/Insert
  Gene/Insert name: NPM1
  Species: H. sapiens (human)
  Entrez Gene: NPM1 (a.k.a. B23, NPM)
  Tag / fusion protein: HcRed (N terminal on backbone)
Terms and licenses: Academic/Nonprofit Terms; Industry Terms: Not Available to Industry
How to cite: pHcRed-NPM1wt-C1 was a gift from Mark Minden (Addgene plasmid # 131818 ; http://n2t.net/addgene:131818 ; RRID:Addgene_131818)
