[The description below was written by a language model from this plasmid's Addgene catalogue record and pLannotate feature annotations shown in this document.]
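Description:
pHcRed-NPM1wt-C1 is a mammalian expression plasmid of about 5.6 kb, built on the pHcRed-C1 backbone, that produces wild-type human nucleophosmin (NPM1, also called B23) fused at its N terminus to the far-red fluorescent protein HcRed1. Transcription is driven by the human cytomegalovirus immediate-early enhancer and promoter. The HcRed1 coding sequence comes first, followed by a short remnant of the multiple cloning site that acts as a linker, then the NPM1 open reading frame, with an SV40 polyadenylation signal terminating the transcript. The small annotated SV40 large T antigen fragment just upstream of that signal is most likely residual SV40 sequence flanking the polyadenylation region rather than a functional element.

The plasmid is maintained in E. coli at high copy number through a ColE1/pUC-type origin, and it also carries an f1 phage origin. A single Tn5 aminoglycoside phosphotransferase gene (NeoR/KanR) serves both hosts. A bacterial bla-type promoter placed upstream gives kanamycin resistance in bacteria, while the SV40 enhancer/early promoter and the HSV TK polyadenylation signal allow G418 selection in mammalian cells. The short ble and bGH poly(A) matches are only fragments and appear to be incidental backbone annotations.

The stated purpose is transient transfection of mammalian cells to express the fluorescent NPM1 fusion. Because the tag allows the protein to be visualised directly, the construct suits localisation studies of this normally nucleolus-associated protein. The associated publication concerns cytoplasmic mislocalisation of the leukaemia-associated NPM1c mutant, which suggests this wild-type version serves as the comparator.
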