Features (pLannotate 1.2.2; 15 found; start..end, strand, type, name):
     61..364     +  enhancer       CMV enhancer: human cytomegalovirus immediate early enhancer
    365..568     +  promoter       CMV promoter: human cytomegalovirus (CMV) immediate early promoter
    613..1297    +  CDS            HcRed1 (fragment): far-red fluorescent variant of Heteractis crispa chromoprotein mammalian codon-optimized
   1297..1332    +  misc_feature   MCS (fragment): multiple cloning site
   1333..2214    +  CDS            NPM1: NPM_HUMAN - Also known as NPM. Experimental evidence at protein level: Swiss-Prot protein existence level 1. Involved in diverse cellular processes such as ribosome biogenesis, centrosome duplication, protein chaperoning, histone assembly, cell proliferation, and regulation of tumor suppressors p53/TP53 and ARF. Binds ribosome presumably to drive ribosome nuclear export. Associated with nucleolar ribonucleoprotein structures and bind single-stranded nucleic acids. Acts as a chaperonin for the core histones H3, H2B and H4. Stimulates APEX1 endonuclease activity on apurinic/apyrimidinic (AP) dou
   2248..2332    +  CDS            large T antigen (fragment): large T antigen from SV40 (simian virus 40)
   2355..2476    +  polyA_signal   SV40 poly(A) signal: SV40 polyadenylation signal
   2510..2938    -  rep_origin     f1 ori (sequence partly withheld): f1 bacteriophage origin of replication; arrow indicates direction of (+) strand synthesis
   2965..3069    +  promoter       AmpR promoter: bla
   3071..3428    +  promoter       SV40 promoter: SV40 enhancer and early promoter
   3463..4257    +  CDS            NeoR/KanR: aminoglycoside phosphotransferase from Tn5; aph(3')-II (or nptII); confers resistance to neomycin, kanamycin, and G418 (Geneticin®)
   4278..4430    +  CDS            ble (fragment): BLE_KLEPN - Experimental evidence at protein level: Swiss-Prot protein existence level 1. Binding protein with a strong affinity to the bleomycin family of antibiotics. Binds to CL990; an antimitotic-antibiotic compound. From Klebsiella pneumoniae.
   4489..4536    +  polyA_signal   HSV TK poly(A) signal: herpes simplex virus thymidine kinase polyadenylation signal (Cole and Stacy, 1985)
   4627..4643    -  polyA_signal   bGH poly(A) signal (fragment): bovine growth hormone polyadenylation signal
   4865..5453    +  rep_origin     ori: high-copy-number ColE1/pMB1/pBR322/pUC origin of replication
>Addgene plasmid #131818 | pHcRed-NPM1wt-C1 | addgene full sequence | sequence record 264382 | Addgene NGS Result
TAGTTATTAATAGTAATCAATTACGGGGTCATTAGTTCATAGCCCATATATGGAGTTCCGCGTTACATAA
CTTACGGTAAATGGCCCGCCTGGCTGACCGCCCAACGACCCCCGCCCATTGACGTCAATAATGACGTATG
TTCCCATAGTAACGCCAATAGGGACTTTCCATTGACGTCAATGGGTGGAGTATTTACGGTAAACTGCCCA
CTTGGCAGTACATCAAGTGTATCATATGCCAAGTACGCCCCCTATTGACGTCAATGACGGTAAATGGCCC
GCCTGGCATTATGCCCAGTACATGACCTTATGGGACTTTCCTACTTGGCAGTACATCTACGTATTAGTCA
TCGCTATTACCATGGTGATGCGGTTTTGGCAGTACATCAATGGGCGTGGATAGCGGTTTGACTCACGGGG
ATTTCCAAGTCTCCACCCCATTGACGTCAATGGGAGTTTGTTTTGGCACCAAAATCAACGGGACTTTCCA
AAATGTCGTAACAACTCCGCCCCATTGACGCAAATGGGCGGTAGGCGTGTACGGTGGGAGGTCTATATAA
GCAGAGCTGGTTTAGTGAACCGTCAGATCCGCTAGCGCTACCGGTCGCCACCATGGTGAGCGGCCTGCTG
AAGGAGAGTATGCGCATCAAGATGTACATGGAGGGCACCGTGAACGGCCACTACTTCAAGTGCGAGGGCG
AGGGCGACGGCAACCCCTTCGCCGGCACCCAGAGCATGAGAATCCACGTGACCGAGGGCGCCCCCCTGCC
CTTCGCCTTCGACATCCTGGCCCCCTGCTGCGAGTACGGCAGCAGGACCTTCGTGCACCACACCGCCGAG
ATCCCCGACTTCTTCAAGCAGAGCTTCCCCGAGGGCTTCACCTGGGAGAGAACCACCACCTACGAGGACG
GCGGCATCCTGACCGCCCACCAGGACACCAGCCTGGAGGGCAACTGCCTGATCTACAAGGTGAAGGTGCA
CGGCACCAACTTCCCCGCCGACGGCCCCGTGATGAAGAACAAGAGCGGCGGCTGGGAGCCCAGCACCGAG
GTGGTGTACCCCGAGAACGGCGTGCTGTGCGGCCGGAACGTGATGGCCCTGAAGGTGGGCGACCGGCACC
TGATCTGCCACCACTACACCAGCTACCGGAGCAAGAAGGCCGTGCGCGCCCTGACCATGCCCGGCTTCCA
CTTCACCGACATCCGGCTCCAGATGCTGCGGAAGAAGAAGGACGAGTACTTCGAGCTGTACGAGGCCAGC
GTGGCCCGGTACAGCGACCTGCCCGAGAAGGCCAACTCCGGACTCAGATCTCGAGCTCAAGCTTCGAATT
CTATGGAAGATTCGATGGACATGGACATGAGCCCCCTGAGGCCCCAGAACTATCTTTTCGGTTGTGAACT
AAAGGCCGACAAAGATTATCACTTTAAGGTGGATAATGATGAAAATGAGCACCAGTTATCTTTAAGAACG
GTCAGTTTAGGGGCTGGTGCAAAGGATGAGTTGCACATTGTTGAAGCAGAGGCAATGAATTACGAAGGCA
GTCCAATTAAAGTAACACTGGCAACTTTGAAAATGTCTGTACAGCCAACGGTTTCCCTTGGGGGCTTTGA
AATAACACCACCAGTGGTCTTAAGGTTGAAGTGTGGTTCAGGGCCAGTGCATATTAGTGGACAGCACTTA
GTAGCTGTGGAGGAAGATGCAGAGTCAGAAGATGAAGAGGAGGAGGATGTGAAACTCTTAAGTATATCTG
GAAAGCGGTCTGCCCCTGGAGGTGGTAGCAAGGTTCCACAGAAAAAAGTAAAACTTGCTGCTGATGAAGA
TGATGACGATGATGATGAAGAGGATGATGATGAAGATGATGATGATGATGATTTTGATGATGAGGAAGCT
GAAGAAAAAGCGCCAGTGAAGAAATCTATACGAGATACTCCAGCCAAAAATGCACAAAAGTCAAATCAGA
ATGGAAAAGACTCAAAACCATCATCAACACCAAGATCAAAAGGACAAGAATCCTTCAAGAAACAGGAAAA
AACTCCTAAAACACCAAAAGGACCTAGTTCTGTAGAAGACATTAAAGCAAAAATGCAAGCAAGTATAGAA
AAAGGTGGTTCTCTTCCCAAAGTGGAAGCCAAATTCATCAATTATGTGAAGAATTGCTTCCGGATGACTG
ACCAAGAGGCTATTCAAGATCTCTGGCAGTGGAGGAAGTCTCTTTAAGAAAATAGGGATCCACCGGATCT
AGATAACTGATCATAATCAGCCATACCACATTTGTAGAGGTTTTACTTGCTTTAAAAAACCTCCCACACC
TCCCCCTGAACCTGAAACATAAAATGAATGCAATTGTTGTTGTTAACTTGTTTATTGCAGCTTATAATGG
TTACAAATAAAGCAATAGCATCACAAATTTCACAAATAAAGCATTTTTTTCACTGCATTCTAGTTGTGGT
TTGTCCAAACTCATCAATGTATCTTAACGCGTAAATTGTAAGCGTTAATATTTTGTTAAAATTCGCGTTA
AATTTTTGTTAAATCAGCTCATTTTTTAACCAATAGGCCGAAATCGGCAAAATCCCTTATAAATCAAAAG
AATAGACCGAGATAGGGT
[37 nt withheld, positions 2609-2645]
AAAGAACGTGGACTCCAACGTCAAAGG
[49 nt withheld, positions 2673-2721]
T
[91 nt withheld, positions 2723-2813]
G
[124 nt withheld, positions 2815-2938]
CAGGTGGCACTTTTCGGGGAAATGTGCGCGGAACCCCTATTTGTTTATTTTTCTAAATACATTCAAATAT
GTATCCGCTCATGAGACAATAACCCTGATAAATGCTTCAATAATATTGAAAAAGGAAGAGTCCTGAGGCG
GAAAGAACCAGCTGTGGAATGTGTGTCAGTTAGGGTGTGGAAAGTCCCCAGGCTCCCCAGCAGGCAGAAG
TATGCAAAGCATGCATCTCAATTAGTCAGCAACCAGGTGTGGAAAGTCCCCAGGCTCCCCAGCAGGCAGA
AGTATGCAAAGCATGCATCTCAATTAGTCAGCAACCATAGTCCCGCCCCTAACTCCGCCCATCCCGCCCC
TAACTCCGCCCAGTTCCGCCCATTCTCCGCCCCATGGCTGACTAATTTTTTTTATTTATGCAGAGGCCGA
GGCCGCCTCGGCCTCTGAGCTATTCCAGAAGTAGTGAGGAGGCTTTTTTGGAGGCCTAGGCTTTTGCAAA
GATCGATCAAGAGACAGGATGAGGATCGTTTCGCATGATTGAACAAGATGGATTGCACGCAGGTTCTCCG
GCCGCTTGGGTGGAGAGGCTATTCGGCTATGACTGGGCACAACAGACAATCGGCTGCTCTGATGCCGCCG
TGTTCCGGCTGTCAGCGCAGGGGCGCCCGGTTCTTTTTGTCAAGACCGACCTGTCCGGTGCCCTGAATGA
ACTGCAAGACGAGGCAGCGCGGCTATCGTGGCTGGCCACGACGGGCGTTCCTTGCGCAGCTGTGCTCGAC
GTTGTCACTGAAGCGGGAAGGGACTGGCTGCTATTGGGCGAAGTGCCGGGGCAGGATCTCCTGTCATCTC
ACCTTGCTCCTGCCGAGAAAGTATCCATCATGGCTGATGCAATGCGGCGGCTGCATACGCTTGATCCGGC
TACCTGCCCATTCGACCACCAAGCGAAACATCGCATCGAGCGAGCACGTACTCGGATGGAAGCCGGTCTT
GTCGATCAGGATGATCTGGACGAAGAGCATCAGGGGCTCGCGCCAGCCGAACTGTTCGCCAGGCTCAAGG
CGAGCATGCCCGACGGCGAGGATCTCGTCGTGACCCATGGCGATGCCTGCTTGCCGAATATCATGGTGGA
AAATGGCCGCTTTTCTGGATTCATCGACTGTGGCCGGCTGGGTGTGGCGGACCGCTATCAGGACATAGCG
TTGGCTACCCGTGATATTGCTGAAGAGCTTGGCGGCGAATGGGCTGACCGCTTCCTCGTGCTTTACGGTA
TCGCCGCTCCCGATTCGCAGCGCATCGCCTTCTATCGCCTTCTTGACGAGTTCTTCTGAGCGGGACTCTG
GGGTTCGAAATGACCGACCAAGCGACGCCCAACCTGCCATCACGAGATTTCGATTCCACCGCCGCCTTCT
ATGAAAGGTTGGGCTTCGGAATCGTTTTCCGGGACGCCGGCTGGATGATCCTCCAGCGCGGGGATCTCAT
GCTGGAGTTCTTCGCCCACCCTAGGGGGAGGCTAACTGAAACACGGAAGGAGACAATACCGGAAGGAACC
CGCGCTATGACGGCAATAAAAAGACAGAATAAAACGCACGGTGTTGGGTCGTTTGTTCATAAACGCGGGG
TTCGGTCCCAGGGCTGGCACTCTGTCGATACCCCACCGAGACCCCATTGGGGCCAATACGCCCGCGTTTC
TTCCTTTTCCCCACCCCACCCCCCAAGTTCGGGTGAAGGCCCAGGGCTCGCAGCCAACGTCGGGGCGGCA
GGCCCTGCCATAGCCTCAGGTTACTCATATATACTTTAGATTGATTTAAAACTTCATTTTTAATTTAAAA
GGATCTAGGTGAAGATCCTTTTTGATAATCTCATGACCAAAATCCCTTAACGTGAGTTTTCGTTCCACTG
AGCGTCAGACCCCGTAGAAAAGATCAAAGGATCTTCTTGAGATCCTTTTTTTCTGCGCGTAATCTGCTGC
TTGCAAACAAAAAAACCACCGCTACCAGCGGTGGTTTGTTTGCCGGATCAAGAGCTACCAACTCTTTTTC
CGAAGGTAACTGGCTTCAGCAGAGCGCAGATACCAAATACTGTTCTTCTAGTGTAGCCGTAGTTAGGCCA
CCACTTCAAGAACTCTGTAGCACCGCCTACATACCTCGCTCTGCTAATCCTGTTACCAGTGGCTGCTGCC
AGTGGCGATAAGTCGTGTCTTACCGGGTTGGACTCAAGACGATAGTTACCGGATAAGGCGCAGCGGTCGG
GCTGAACGGGGGGTTCGTGCACACAGCCCAGCTTGGAGCGAACGACCTACACCGAACTGAGATACCTACA
GCGTGAGCTATGAGAAAGCGCCACGCTTCCCGAAGGGAGAAAGGCGGACAGGTATCCGGTAAGCGGCAGG
GTCGGAACAGGAGAGCGCACGAGGGAGCTTCCAGGGGGAAACGCCTGGTATCTTTATAGTCCTGTCGGGT
TTCGCCACCTCTGACTTGAGCGTCGATTTTTGTGATGCTCGTCAGGGGGGCGGAGCCTATGGAAAAACGC
CAGCAACGCGGCCTTTTTACGGTTCCTGGCCTTTTGCTGGCCTTTTGCTCACATGTTCTTTCCTGCGTTA
TCCCCTGATTCTGTGGATAACCGTATTACCGCCATGCAT
